>Addgene plasmid #156741 | pD649-HAsp-CADM4-Fc(DAPA)-AviTag-6xHis | addgene full sequence | sequence record 424370 | Addgene NGS Result
GGCATTGATTATTGACTAGTTATTAATAGTAATCAATTACGGGGTCATTAGTTCATAGCCCATATATGGA
GTTCCGCGTTACATAACTTACGGTAAATGGCCCGCCTGGCTGACCGCCCAACGACCCCCGCCCATTGACG
TCAATAATGACGTATGTTCCCATAGTAACGCCAATAGGGACTTTCCATTGACGTCAATGGGTGGAGTATT
TACGGTAAACTGCCCACTTGGCAGTACATCAAGTGTATCATATGCCAAGTACGCCCCCTATTGACGTCAA
TGACGGTAAATGGCCCGCCTGGCATTATGCCCAGTACATGACCTTATGGGACTTTCCTACTTGGCAGTAC
ATCTACGTATTAGTCATCGCTATTACCATGGTGATGCGGTTTTGGCAGTACATCAATGGGCGTGGATAGC
GGTTTGACTCACGGGGATTTCCAAGTCTCCACCCCATTGACGTCAATGGGAGTTTGTTTTGGCACCAAAA
TCAACGGGACTTTCCAAAATGTCGTAACAACTCCGCCCCATTGACGCAAATGGGCGGTAGGCGTGTACGG
TGGGAGGTCTATATAAGCAGAGCTCGTTTAGTGAACCGTCAGATCGCCTGGAGACGCCATCCACGCTGTT
TTGACCTCCATAGAAGACACCGGGACCGATCCAGCCTCCGCGGCCGGGAACGGTGCATTGGAACGCGGAT
TCCCCGTGCCAAGAGTGACGTAAGTACCGCCTATAGAGTCTATAGGCCCACCCCCTTGGCTTCGTTAGAA
CGCGGCTACAATTAATACATAACCTTATGTATCATACACATACGATTTAGGTGACACTATAGAATAACAT
CCACTTTGCCTTTCTCTCCACAGGTGTCCACTCCCAGGTCCAACTGCACCTCGGTTCTATCGAAAACGCG
CCTGCTAGCGCCACCATGAAGACCATCATTGCCCTGAGCTACATCTTCTGCCTGGTGTTCGCTGCGGCCG
CCGGTGCTGGACAAGAGGTGCAGACAGAAAATGTGACAGTGGCCGAAGGCGGCGTGGCCGAGATTACATG
TAGACTGCACCAGTACGACGGCAGCATCGTGGTCATCCAGAATCCTGCCAGACAGACCCTGTTCTTCAAC
GGCACAAGAGCCCTGAAGGACGAGCGGTTTCAGCTGGAAGAGTTCAGCCCCAGAAGAGTGCGGATCAGAC
TGTCCGACGCCAGACTGGAAGATGAAGGCGGCTACTTCTGCCAGCTGTACACCGAGGATACCCACCACCA
GATCGCCACACTGACAGTGCTGGTGGCCCCTGAGAATCCCGTGGTGGAAGTTCGAGAACAGGCCGTGGAA
GGCGGAGAGGTGGAACTGTCTTGTCTGGTGCCTAGAAGCAGACCTGCCGCCACTCTGAGATGGTACAGGG
ACAGAAAAGAACTGAAGGGCGTGTCCAGCAGCCAAGAGAACGGCAAAGTTTGGAGCGTGGCCTCCACCGT
GCGGTTCAGAGTGGATAGAAAGGACGATGGCGGCATCATCATCTGCGAGGCCCAGAATCAAGCCCTGCCT
AGCGGACACAGCAAGCAGACACAGTACGTGCTGGACGTGCAGTACAGCCCTACAGCCAGAATTCACGCCT
CTCAGGCCGTCGTCAGAGAAGGCGATACACTGGTGCTGACATGCGCCGTGACAGGCAACCCCAGACCTAA
CCAGATCCGGTGGAACAGAGGCAACGAGTCTCTGCCTGAAAGGGCCGAAGCTGTGGGAGAGACACTTACA
CTGCCTGGCCTGGTGTCTGCCGACAATGGCACATACACCTGTGAAGCCAGCAACAAGCACGGCCACGCTA
GAGCACTGTACGTCCTGGTGGTTTATGATCCCGGCGCTGTGGTCGAAGCCCAGACATCTGTTCCTTACGC
TGGCGCGCCGGGCGGCGACAAGACCCACACCTGCCCCCCCTGCCCAGCTCCAGAACTGCTGGGAGGGCCT
TCCGTGTTCCTGTTCCCCCCCAAGCCCAAGGACACCCTGATGATCAGCAGGACCCCCGAGGTGACCTGCG
TGGTGGTGGCCGTGTCCCACGAGGACCCAGAGGTGAAGTTCAACTGGTACGTGGACGGCGTGGAGGTGCA
CAACGCCAAGACCAAGCCCAGAGAGGAGCAGTACAACAGCACCTACAGGGTGGTGTCCGTGCTGACCGTG
CTGCACCAGGACTGGCTGAACGGCAAAGAATACAAGTGCAAAGTCTCCAACAAGGCCCTGGCTGCCCCAA
TCGAAAAGACAATCAGCAAGGCCAAGGGCCAGCCACGGGAGCCCCAGGTGTACACCCTGCCCCCCAGCCG
GGAGGAGATGACCAAGAACCAGGTGTCCCTGACCTGTCTGGTGAAGGGCTTCTACCCCAGCGATATCGCC
GTGGAGTGGGAGAGCAACGGCCAGCCCGAGAACAACTACAAGACCACCCCCCCAGTGCTGGACAGCGACG
GCAGCTTCTTCCTGTACAGCAAGCTGACCGTGGACAAGTCCAGGTGGCAGCAGGGCAACGTGTTCAGCTG
CAGCGTGATGCACGAGGCCCTGCACAACCACTACACCCAGAAGTCCCTGAGCCTGAGCCCCGGCGGCAGC
GGTCTTAATGATATTTTCGAGGCTCAGAAGATTGAGTGGCATGAACACCACCACCATCACCACTAAGGCC
GGCCTGTAGTCACTGGCACAACGCGTTACCCGGTAAGCCAATCGGGTATACACGGTCGTCATACTGCAGA
CAGGGTTCTTCTACTTTGCAAGATAGTCTTGAGTAGTAAAATAAATAGATAGAGAAAATCAGCCTCGACT
GTGCCTTCTAGTTGCCAGCCATCTGTTGTTTGCCCCTCCCCCGTGCCTTCCTTGACCCTGGAAGGTGCCA
CTCCCACTGTCCTTTCCTAATAAAATGAGGAAATTGCATCACAACACTCAACCCTATCTCGGTCTATTCT
TTTGATTTATAAGGGATTTTGCCGATTTCGGCCTATTGGTTAAAAAATGAGCTGATTTAACAAAAATTTA
ACGCGAATTAATTCTGTGGAATGTGTGTCAGTTAGGGTGTGGAAAGTCCCCAGGCTCCCCAGCAGGCAGA
AGTATGCAAAGCATGCATCTCAATTAGTCAGCAACCAGGTGTGGAAAGTCCCCAGGCTCCCCAGCAGGCA
GAAGTATGCAAAGCATGCATCTCAATTAGTCAGCAACCATAGTCCCGCCCCTAACTCCGCCCATCCCGCC
CCTAACTCCGCCCAGTTCCGCCCATTCTCCGCCCCATGGCTGACTAATTTTTTTTATTTATGCAGAGGCC
GAGGCCGCCTCTGCCTCTGAGCTATTCCAGAAGTAGTGAGGAGGCTTTTTTGGAGGCCTAGGCTTTTGCA
AAAAGCTCCCGGGAGCTTGTATATCCATTTTCGGATCTGATCAGCACGTGTTGACAATTAATCATCGGCA
TAGTATATCGGCATAGTATAATACGACAAGGTGAGGAACTAAACCATGACCGAGTACAAGCCCACGGTGC
GCCTCGCCACCCGCGACGACGTCCCCAGGGCCGTACGCACCCTCGCCGCCGCGTTCGCCGACTACCCCGC
CACGCGCCACACCGTCGATCCGGACCGCCACATCGAGCGGGTCACCGAGCTGCAAGAACTCTTCCTCACG
CGCGTCGGGCTCGACATCGGCAAGGTGTGGGTCGCGGACGACGGCGCCGCGGTGGCGGTCTGGACCACGC
CGGAGAGCGTCGAAGCGGGGGCGGTGTTCGCCGAGATCGGCCCGCGCATGGCCGAGTTGAGCGGTTCCCG
GCTGGCCGCGCAGCAACAGATGGAAGGCCTCCTGGCGCCGCACCGGCCCAAGGAGCCCGCGTGGTTCCTG
GCCACCGTCGGCGTCTCGCCCGACCACCAGGGCAAGGGTCTGGGCAGCGCCGTCGTGCTCCCCGGAGTGG
AGGCGGCCGAGCGCGCCGGGGTGCCCGCCTTCCTGGAGACATCCGCGCCCCGCAACCTCCCCTTCTACGA
GCGGCTCGGCTTCACCGTCACCGCCGACGTCGAGGTGCCCGAAGGACCGCGCACCTGGTGCATGACCCGC
AAGCCCGGTGCCTGACACGTGCTACGAGATTTCGATTCCACCGCCGCCTTCTATGAAAGGTTGGGCTTCG
GAATCGTTTTCCGGGACGCCGGCTGGATGATCCTCCAGCGCGGGGATCTCATGCTGGAGTTCTTCGCCCA
CCCCAACTTGTTTATTGCAGCTTATAATGGTTACAAATAAAGCAATAGCATCACAAATTTCACAAATAAA
GCATTTTTTTCACTGCATTCTAGTTGTGGTTTGTCCAAACTCATCAATGTATCTTATCATGTCTGTATAC
CGTCGACCTCTAGCTAGAGCTTGGCGTAATCATGGTCATTACCAATGCTTAATCAGTGAGGCACCTATCT
CAGCGATCTGTCTATTTCGTTCATCCATAGTTGCCTGACTCCCCGTCGTGTAGATAACTACGATACGGGA
GGGCTTACCATCTGGCCCCAGCGCTGCGATGATACCGCGAGAACCACGCTCACCGGCTCCGGATTTATCA
GCAATAAACCAGCCAGCCGGAAGGGCCGAGCGCAGAAGTGGTCCTGCAACTTTATCCGCCTCCATCCAGT
CTATTAATTGTTGCCGGGAAGCTAGAGTAAGTAGTTCGCCAGTTAATAGTTTGCGCAACGTTGTTGCCAT
CGCTACAGGCATCGTGGTGTCACGCTCGTCGTTTGGTATGGCTTCATTCAGCTCCGGTTCCCAACGATCA
AGGCGAGTTACATGATCCCCCATGTTGTGCAAAAAAGCGGTTAGCTCCTTCGGTCCTCCGATCGTTGTCA
GAAGTAAGTTGGCCGCAGTGTTATCACTCATGGTTATGGCAGCACTGCATAATTCTCTTACTGTCATGCC
ATCCGTAAGATGCTTTTCTGTGACTGGTGAGTACTCAACCAAGTCATTCTGAGAATAGTGTATGCGGCGA
CCGAGTTGCTCTTGCCCGGCGTCAATACGGGATAATACCGCGCCACATAGCAGAACTTTAAAAGTGCTCA
TCATTGGAAAACGTTCTTCGGGGCGAAAACTCTCAAGGATCTTACCGCTGTTGAGATCCAGTTCGATGTA
ACCCACTCGTGCACCCAACTGATCTTCAGCATCTTTTACTTTCACCAGCGTTTCTGGGTGAGCAAAAACA
GGAAGGCAAAATGCCGCAAAAAAGGGAATAAGGGCGACACGGAAATGTTGAATACTCATATTCTTCCTTT
TTCAATATTATTGAAGCATTTATCAGGGTTATTGTCTCATGAGCGGATACATATTTGAATGTATTTAGAA
AAATAAACAAATAGGGGTCAGTGTTACAACCAATTAACCAATTCTGAACATTATCGCGAGCCCATTTATA
CCTGAATATGGCTCATAACACCCCTTGCTCATGACCAAAATCCCTTAACGTGAGTTACGCGCGCGTCGTT
CCACTGAGCGTCAGACCCCGTAGAAAAGATCAAAGGATCTTCTTGAGATCCTTTTTTTCTGCGCGTAATC
TGCTGCTTGCAAACAAAAAAACCACCGCTACCAGCGGTGGTTTGTTTGCCGGATCAAGAGCTACCAACTC
TTTTTCCGAAGGTAACTGGCTTCAGCAGAGCGCAGATACCAAATACTGTTCTTCTAGTGTAGCCGTAGTT
AGCCCACCACTTCAAGAACTCTGTAGCACCGCCTACATACCTCGCTCTGCTAATCCTGTTACCAGTGGCT
GCTGCCAGTGGCGATAAGTCGTGTCTTACCGGGTTGGACTCAAGACGATAGTTACCGGATAAGGCGCAGC
GGTCGGGCTGAACGGGGGGTTCGTGCACACAGCCCAGCTTGGAGCGAACGACCTACACCGAACTGAGATA
CCTACAGCGTGAGCTATGAGAAAGCGCCACGCTTCCCGAAGGGAGAAAGGCGGACAGGTATCCGGTAAGC
GGCAGGGTCGGAACAGGAGAGCGCACGAGGGAGCTTCCAGGGGGAAACGCCTGGTATCTTTATAGTCCTG
TCGGGTTTCGCCACCTCTGACTTGAGCGTCGATTTTTGTGATGCTCGTCAGGGGGGCGGAGCCTATGGAA
AAACGCCAGCAACGCGGCCTTTTTACGGTTCCTGGCCTTTTGCTGGCCTTTTGCTCACATGTTCTTTCCT
GCGTTATCCCCTGATTCTGTGGATAACCGTATTACCGCCTTTGAGTGAGCTGATACCGCTCGCCGCAGCC
GAACGACCGAGCGCAGCGAGTCAGTGAGCGAGGAAGCGGAAGGCGAGAGTAGGGAACTGCCAGGCATCAA
ACTAAGCAGAAGGCCCCTGACGGATGGCCTTTTTGCGTTTCTACAAACTCTTTCTGTGTTGTAAAACGAC
GGCCAGTCTTAAGCTCGGGCCCCCTGGGCGGTTCTGATAACGAGTAATCGTTAATCCGCAAATAACGTAA
AAACCCGCTTCGGCGGGTTTTTTTATGGGGGGAGTTTAGGGAAAGAGCATTTGTCAGAATATTTAAGGGC
GCCTGTCACTTTGCTTGATATATGAGAATTATTTAACCTTATAAATGAGAAAAAAGCAACGCACTTTAAA
TAAGATACGTTGCTTTTTCGATTGATGAACACCTATAATTAAACTATTCATCTATTATTTATGATTTTTT
GTATATACAATATTTCTAGTTTGTTAAAGAGAATTAAGAAAATAAATCTCGAAAATAATAAAGGGAAAAT
CAGTTTTTGATATCAAAATTATACATGTCAACGATAATACAAAATATAATACAAACTATAAGATGTTATC
AGTATTTATTATCATTTAGAATAAATTTTGTGTCGCCCTTAATTGTGAGCGGATAACAATTACGAGCTTC
ATGCACAGTGGCGTTGACTCAATATTGGCCATTAGCCATATTATTCATTGGTTATATAGCATAAATCAAT
ATTGGCTATTGGCCATTGCATACGTTGTATCTATATCATAATATGTACATTTATATTGGCTCATGTCCAA
TATGACCGCCATGTT
Features (pLannotate 1.2.2; 21 found; start..end, strand, type, name):
     77..380     +  enhancer       CMV enhancer: human cytomegalovirus immediate early enhancer
    381..584     +  promoter       CMV promoter: human cytomegalovirus (CMV) immediate early promoter
    720..763     +  intron         CMV intron (fragment): modified intron A from human cytomegalovirus
    815..833     +  promoter       SP6 promoter: promoter for bacteriophage SP6 RNA polymerase
    837..874     +  CDS            IgH signal sequence (fragment): signal sequence from the mouse immunoglobulin heavy chain variable region
    962..1891    +  CDS            CADM4 (fragment): CADM4_HUMAN - Also known as IGSF4C, NECL4, TSLL2. Experimental evidence at protein level: Swiss-Prot protein existence level 1. Involved in the cell-cell adhesion. Has calcium- and magnesium-independent cell-cell adhesion activity. May have tumor- suppressor activity. From Homo sapiens (Human).
   1907..2584    +  CDS            IGHG_RABIT (fragment): Experimental evidence at protein level: Swiss-Prot protein existence level 1. From Oryctolagus cuniculus (Rabbit).
   2799..2910    +  polyA_signal   bGH poly(A) signal: bovine growth hormone polyadenylation signal
   2911..3019    +  rep_origin     f1 ori (fragment): f1 bacteriophage origin of replication; arrow indicates direction of (+) strand synthesis
   3033..3362    +  promoter       SV40 promoter: SV40 enhancer and early promoter
   3410..3457    +  promoter       EM7 promoter: synthetic bacterial promoter&nbsp
   3476..4075    +  CDS            PuroR (fragment): puromycin N-acetyltransferase; pac from Streptomyces; confers resistance to puromycin
   4085..4210    +  CDS            ble (fragment): BLE_KLEPN - Experimental evidence at protein level: Swiss-Prot protein existence level 1. Binding protein with a strong affinity to the bleomycin family of antibiotics. Binds to CL990; an antimitotic-antibiotic compound. From Klebsiella pneumoniae.
   4205..4326    +  polyA_signal   SV40 poly(A) signal: SV40 polyadenylation signal
   4379..5239    -  CDS            AmpR: β-lactamase; bla; confers resistance to ampicillin, carbenicillin, and related antibiotics
   5242..5338    -  promoter       AmpR promoter (fragment): bla
   5368..5392    -  CDS            KanR (fragment): aminoglycoside phosphotransferase; aph(3')-Ia; confers resistance to kanamycin
   5503..6091    +  rep_origin     ori: high-copy-number ColE1/pMB1/pBR322/pUC origin of replication
   6316..6333    +  terminator     rrnB T2 terminator (fragment): transcription terminator T2 from the E. coli rrnB gene
   6358..6377    -  CDS            lacZα (fragment): LacZα fragment of β-galactosidase; lacZ fragment
   6833..6849    +  protein_bind   lac operator: The lac repressor binds to the lac operator to inhibit transcription in E. coli. This inhibition can be relieved by adding lactose or isopropyl-β-D-thiogalactopyranoside (IPTG). lac repressor encoded by lacI
