[The description below was written by a language model from this plasmid's Addgene catalogue record and pLannotate feature annotations shown in this document.]
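Description:
pD649-HAsp-CADM4-Fc(DAPA)-AviTag-6xHis is a mammalian expression plasmid built on the pD649 backbone for producing a secreted, soluble form of the human cell adhesion molecule CADM4 (also called IGSF4C, NECL4 or SynCAM4). It is propagated in E. coli as a high-copy plasmid through a ColE1/pUC-type origin with ampicillin selection (AmpR). The full sequenced record is about 7.0 kb. The annotation also shows an SV40 early promoter/EM7 promoter cassette driving a puromycin N-acetyltransferase gene with an SV40 polyadenylation signal, which could support selection in mammalian cells, although the catalogue entry does not list a mammalian marker. Short fragments annotated as f1 ori, ble, KanR, lacZα and the rrnB terminator appear to be backbone remnants.

Expression is driven by the CMV immediate-early enhancer and promoter, followed by a fragment of CMV intron A. An SP6 promoter lies just upstream of the coding region and could serve for in vitro transcription. An N-terminal signal sequence ("HAsp" in the name; the annotation tool matched this region to a fragment of a mouse IgH signal sequence) directs the protein into the secretory pathway. The 909 bp CADM4 extracellular domain insert sits between two retained restriction sites and is fused at its C terminus to an Fc region, an AviTag and a 6xHis tag, with a bGH polyadenylation signal terminating the transcript. The record describes the Fc as human IgG carrying D265A and P329A (DAPA), changes generally used to blunt Fc effector binding; the automated annotation of this segment as rabbit IgG probably reflects a homology match. The Fc dimerises the ectodomain, the AviTag permits site-specific biotinylation, and the His tag allows affinity purification. The plasmid belongs to a collection used to map interactions among human immunoglobulin superfamily cell-surface proteins. The depositor notes that some members of the collection may carry an IS4-like transposase upstream of the CMV promoter; none is annotated here.
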