Addgene plasmid #156741: pD649-HAsp-CADM4-Fc(DAPA)-AviTag-6xHis
Purpose: Mammalian expression of cell-surface protein extracellular domain fused to Fc(DAPA)-Avi-6xHis. Protein is secreted from cells.
Depositing lab: Chris Garcia. Depositing organization: Stanford University. Publication: A Human IgSF Cell-Surface Interactome Reveals a Complex Network of Protein-Protein Interactions. Wojtowicz WM, Vielmetter J, Fernandes RA, Siepe DH, Eastman CL, Chisholm GB, Cox S, Klock H, Anderson PW, Rue SM, Miller JJ, Glaser SM, Bragstad ML, Vance J, Lam AW, Lesley SA, Zinn K, Garcia KC. Cell. 2020 Aug 20;182(4):1027-1043.e17. doi: 10.1016/j.cell.2020.07.025. PubMed 32822567.
Backbone
  Vector backbone: pD649
  Backbone size w/o insert (bp): 6106
  Vector type: Mammalian Expression
Growth in bacteria
  Bacterial resistance: Ampicillin, 100 μg/mL
  Growth temperature: 37°C
  Growth strain: DH5alpha
  Copy number: High Copy
Gene/Insert
  Gene/Insert name: CADM4
  Species: H. sapiens (human)
  Insert size (bp): 909
  Mutation: Fc region of human IgG contains D265A and P329A mutations (DAPA)
  Entrez Gene: CADM4 (a.k.a. IGSF4C, NECL4, Necl-4, TSLL2, synCAM4)
  Promoter: CMV/SP6
  Tag / fusion protein: Fc(DAPA)-AviTag-6xHis (C terminal on backbone)
  Cloning method: Restriction Enzyme; 5′ cloning site GCGGCCGC (not destroyed); 3′ cloning site GGCGCGCC (not destroyed)
  Sequencing primers: 5′ ATTTAGGTGACACTATAG; 3′ CACGTACCAGTTGAACTTCACC
Resource information
  A portion of this plasmid was derived from a plasmid made by: synthesis by ThermoFisher
Terms and licenses: Academic/Nonprofit Terms; Industry Terms: Not Available to Industry
Depositor comments: Some plasmids in this collection may have an IS4-like element ISVsa5 family transposase upstream of the CMV promoter.
How to cite: pD649-HAsp-CADM4-Fc(DAPA)-AviTag-6xHis was a gift from Chris Garcia (Addgene plasmid # 156741 ; http://n2t.net/addgene:156741 ; RRID:Addgene_156741)
