>Addgene plasmid #156741 | pD649-HAsp-CADM4-Fc(DAPA)-AviTag-6xHis | depositor partial sequence | sequence record 302592 | insert (extracellular domain)
GGTGCTGGACAAGAGGTGCAGACAGAAAATGTGACAGTGGCCGAAGGCGGCGTGGCCGAGATTACATGTA
GACTGCACCAGTACGACGGCAGCATCGTGGTCATCCAGAATCCTGCCAGACAGACCCTGTTCTTCAACGG
CACAAGAGCCCTGAAGGACGAGCGGTTTCAGCTGGAAGAGTTCAGCCCCAGAAGAGTGCGGATCAGACTG
TCCGACGCCAGACTGGAAGATGAAGGCGGCTACTTCTGCCAGCTGTACACCGAGGATACCCACCACCAGA
TCGCCACACTGACAGTGCTGGTGGCCCCTGAGAATCCCGTGGTGGAAGTTCGAGAACAGGCCGTGGAAGG
CGGAGAGGTGGAACTGTCTTGTCTGGTGCCTAGAAGCAGACCTGCCGCCACTCTGAGATGGTACAGGGAC
AGAAAAGAACTGAAGGGCGTGTCCAGCAGCCAAGAGAACGGCAAAGTTTGGAGCGTGGCCTCCACCGTGC
GGTTCAGAGTGGATAGAAAGGACGATGGCGGCATCATCATCTGCGAGGCCCAGAATCAAGCCCTGCCTAG
CGGACACAGCAAGCAGACACAGTACGTGCTGGACGTGCAGTACAGCCCTACAGCCAGAATTCACGCCTCT
CAGGCCGTCGTCAGAGAAGGCGATACACTGGTGCTGACATGCGCCGTGACAGGCAACCCCAGACCTAACC
AGATCCGGTGGAACAGAGGCAACGAGTCTCTGCCTGAAAGGGCCGAAGCTGTGGGAGAGACACTTACACT
GCCTGGCCTGGTGTCTGCCGACAATGGCACATACACCTGTGAAGCCAGCAACAAGCACGGCCACGCTAGA
GCACTGTACGTCCTGGTGGTTTATGATCCCGGCGCTGTGGTCGAAGCCCAGACATCTGTTCCTTACGCT
